Addgene plasmid #164491: pCS2+methylated-reporter
Purpose: Reporter to test methylated mRNA stability, for mRNA injection
Depositing lab: Antonio Giraldez. Depositing organization: Yale University. Publication: Ythdf m(6)A Readers Function Redundantly during Zebrafish Development. Kontur C, Jeong M, Cifuentes D, Giraldez AJ. Cell Rep. 2020 Dec 29;33(13):108598. doi: 10.1016/j.celrep.2020.108598. PubMed 33378672.
Backbone
  Vector backbone: pCS2+
  Backbone size w/o insert (bp): 4000
  Total vector size (bp): 4692
  Vector type: Production of mRNA for zebrafish injection.
Growth in bacteria
  Bacterial resistance: Ampicillin, 100 μg/mL
  Growth temperature: 37°C
  Growth strain: DH5alpha
  Copy number: Unknown
Gene/Insert
  Gene/Insert name: A-less CDS, HA tag, 12x m6A motif 3'UTR
  Insert size (bp): 597
  Promoter: SP6
  Tag / fusion protein: HA tag (C terminal on insert)
  Cloning method: Restriction Enzyme; 5′ cloning site BamHI (destroyed during cloning); 3′ cloning site BamHI (not destroyed)
  Sequencing primers: 5′ GCTTGATTTAGGTGACACTATA; 3′ M13 reverse
Terms and licenses: Academic/Nonprofit Terms; Industry Terms: Not Available to Industry
How to cite: pCS2+methylated-reporter was a gift from Antonio Giraldez (Addgene plasmid # 164491 ; http://n2t.net/addgene:164491 ; RRID:Addgene_164491)
