[The description below was written by a language model from this plasmid's Addgene catalogue record and pLannotate feature annotations shown in this document.]
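Description:
pCS2+methylated-reporter is a pCS2+-based plasmid of about 4.7 kb that serves as a template for in vitro synthesis of reporter mRNA for injection into zebrafish embryos. It is maintained in E. coli through a high-copy ColE1/pUC-type origin and selected with ampicillin via the β-lactamase gene. An f1 origin and remnants of the lac region (lac promoter and operator, lacZα and lacI fragments) are carried over from the parental backbone.

The roughly 600 bp insert sits directly downstream of the SP6 promoter and was cloned through BamHI sites, only the 3′ one of which was retained. According to the record, it consists of a coding sequence designed to lack adenosines ("A-less CDS") with a C-terminal HA tag, followed by a 3′UTR carrying twelve copies of an m6A consensus motif. The annotation software did not label the insert itself, so these details come from the catalogue fields rather than the feature table. A plausible rationale for this design is that removing adenosines from the coding region confines any N6-methyladenosine largely to the 3′UTR motifs, but the record does not explain how the methylation is introduced. The HA tag allows detection of the translated product.

As in other pCS2+ vectors, the simian CMV IE94 enhancer/promoter lies upstream of SP6 and an SV40 polyadenylation signal lies downstream of the insert. Antisense T7 (partial) and T3 promoters flank this region. The stated purpose is to test how methylation affects mRNA stability in vivo, and the associated study concerns Ythdf m6A reader proteins in zebrafish development.
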