Features (pLannotate 1.2.2; 14 found; start..end, strand, type, name):
     35..53      +  promoter       SP6 promoter: promoter for bacteriophage SP6 RNA polymerase
    719..736     -  promoter       T7 promoter (fragment): promoter for bacteriophage T7 RNA polymerase
    741..875     -  polyA_signal   SV40 poly(A) signal: SV40 polyadenylation signal
    988..1006    -  promoter       T3 promoter: promoter for bacteriophage T3 RNA polymerase
   1051..1067    -  protein_bind   lac operator: The lac repressor binds to the lac operator to inhibit transcription in E. coli. This inhibition can be relieved by adding lactose or isopropyl-β-D-thiogalactopyranoside (IPTG). lac repressor encoded by lacI
   1075..1105    -  promoter       lac promoter: promoter for the E. coli lac operon
   1120..1141    -  protein_bind   CAP binding site: CAP binding activates transcription in the presence of cAMP. E. coli catabolite activator protein
   1154..1246    -  CDS            lacI (fragment): lac repressor; lacI; The lac repressor binds to the lac operator to inhibit transcription in E. coli. This inhibition can be relieved by adding lactose or isopropyl-β-D-thiogalactopyranoside (IPTG).
   1429..2017    -  rep_origin     ori: high-copy-number ColE1/pMB1/pBR322/pUC origin of replication
   2188..3048    -  CDS            AmpR: β-lactamase; bla; confers resistance to ampicillin, carbenicillin, and related antibiotics
   3049..3153    -  promoter       AmpR promoter: bla
   3206..3634    -  rep_origin     f1 ori (sequence partly withheld): f1 bacteriophage origin of replication; arrow indicates direction of (+) strand synthesis
   3639..3705    -  CDS            lacZα (fragment): LacZα fragment of β-galactosidase; lacZ fragment
   3712..4689    +  promoter       CMV IE94 promoter: enhancer/promoter region of simian cytomegalovirus major immediate early transcription unit IE94
>Addgene plasmid #164491 | pCS2+methylated-reporter | addgene full sequence | sequence record 355701 | Addgene NGS Result
CGCCATTCTGCCTGGGGACGTCGGAGCAAGCTTGATTTAGGTGACACTATAGATTTCTTGCTTCTTGTTC
TTTTTGCTGGTTCCATGGCCCGCCTTTGTGCTGCCCGTTCCTCTGCTGGTCGCCTTTGGGCTGCCCGGCT
CTGGGCTGGTGTGCTCTGTGCTGGCCGGCTGTTGTTCGGCGCGTCCTCTGGGGGCGTCCTTTCTGCTGGT
CCTTCCTGTGGGGGTGTCCTGTGTGGGGCCGTGCTTTGGGCTGCCGTGCTGTCTGCTGGCCCCCTCTGCG
CTGGTCCGCTTTGCGGGGGTCGCCTGTTGGCTGCCCGTCTCTGCGGGGGTCGTCTGTTGGGGGGCCCTCT
CTGGGCTGGCGTTTCCTCTGCTGGTCCGTCCTTGTTCGGCGTTCTCTGTTTCGGTCGCCTGTGTTTCGGT
TTTTCCTCTTTCGGTCCTCTGTGTGCTGGCTTTCTGTGCGCTGGCCGCCTTTTGGCTGGCCGTCTCTGCG
GGGGCCGTCTCTTGGGGGCCTCGCTGTGGTACCCTTATGACGTGCCCGATTACGCTTGACTCGAGCTGTC
CTTCGGCGTGCTGTGGGACTGGACTGGACTGGACTGGACTGGACTGGACTGGACTGGACTGGACTGGACT
GGACTGTCCGCCTTGCCCGTTGGCTGCCGCTTCCCCGTCCTCTTGGGATCCCATCGATTCGAATTCAAGG
CCTCTCGAGCCTCTAGAACTATAGTGAGTCGTATTACGTAGATCCAGACATGATAAGATACATTGATGAG
TTTGGACAAACCACAACTAGAATGCAGTGAAAAAAATGCTTTATTTGTGAAATTTGTGATGCTATTGCTT
TATTTGTAACCATTATAAGCTGCAATAAACAAGTTAACAACAACAATTGCATTCATTTTATGTTTCAGGT
TCAGGGGGAGGTGTGGGAGGTTTTTTAATTCGCGGCCGCGGCGCCAATGCATTGGGCCCGGTACCCAGCT
TTTGTTCCCTTTAGTGAGGGTTAATTGCGCGCTTGGCGTAATCATGGTCATAGCTGTTTCCTGTGTGAAA
TTGTTATCCGCTCACAATTCCACACAACATACGAGCCGGGAGCATAAAGTGTAAAGCCTGGGGTGCCTAA
TGAGTGAGCTAACTCACATTAATTGCGTTGCGCTCACTGCCCGCTTTCCAGTCGGGAAACCTGTCGTGCC
AGCTGCATTAATGAATCGGCCAACGCGCGGGGAGAGGCGGTTTGCGTATTGGGCGCTCTTCCGCTTCCTC
GCTCACTGACTCGCTGCGCTCGGTCGTTCGGCTGCGGCGAGCGGTATCAGCTCACTCAAAGGCGGTAATA
CGGTTATCCACAGAATCAGGGGATAACGCAGGAAAGAACATGTGAGCAAAAGGCCAGCAAAAGGCCAGGA
ACCGTAAAAAGGCCGCGTTGCTGGCGTTTTTCCATAGGCTCCGCCCCCCTGACGAGCATCACAAAAATCG
ACGCTCAAGTCAGAGGTGGCGAAACCCGACAGGACTATAAAGATACCAGGCGTTTCCCCCTGGAAGCTCC
CTCGTGCGCTCTCCTGTTCCGACCCTGCCGCTTACCGGATACCTGTCCGCCTTTCTCCCTTCGGGAAGCG
TGGCGCTTTCTCATAGCTCACGCTGTAGGTATCTCAGTTCGGTGTAGGTCGTTCGCTCCAAGCTGGGCTG
TGTGCACGAACCCCCCGTTCAGCCCGACCGCTGCGCCTTATCCGGTAACTATCGTCTTGAGTCCAACCCG
GTAAGACACGACTTATCGCCACTGGCAGCAGCCACTGGTAACAGGATTAGCAGAGCGAGGTATGTAGGCG
GTGCTACAGAGTTCTTGAAGTGGTGGCCTAACTACGGCTACACTAGAAGAACAGTATTTGGTATCTGCGC
TCTGCTGAAGCCAGTTACCTTCGGAAAAAGAGTTGGTAGCTCTTGATCCGGCAAACAAACCACCGCTGGT
AGCGGTGGTTTTTTTGTTTGCAAGCAGCAGATTACGCGCAGAAAAAAAGGATCTCAAGAAGATCCTTTGA
TCTTTTCTACGGGGTCTGACGCTCAGTGGAACGAAAACTCACGTTAAGGGATTTTGGTCATGAGATTATC
AAAAAGGATCTTCACCTAGATCCTTTTAAATTAAAAATGAAGTTTTAAATCAATCTAAAGTATATATGAG
TAAACTTGGTCTGACAGTTACCAATGCTTAATCAGTGAGGCACCTATCTCAGCGATCTGTCTATTTCGTT
CATCCATAGTTGCCTGACTCCCCGTCGTGTAGATAACTACGATACGGGAGGGCTTACCATCTGGCCCCAG
TGCTGCAATGATACCGCGAGACCCACGCTCACCGGCTCCAGATTTATCAGCAATAAACCAGCCAGCCGGA
AGGGCCGAGCGCAGAAGTGGTCCTGCAACTTTATCCGCCTCCATCCAGTCTATTAATTGTTGCCGGGAAG
CTAGAGTAAGTAGTTCGCCAGTTAATAGTTTGCGCAACGTTGTTGCCATTGCTACAGGCATCGTGGTGTC
ACGCTCGTCGTTTGGTATGGCTTCATTCAGCTCCGGTTCCCAACGATCAAGGCGAGTTACATGATCCCCC
ATGTTGTGCAAAAAAGCGGTTAGCTCCTTCGGTCCTCCGATCGTTGTCAGAAGTAAGTTGGCCGCAGTGT
TATCACTCATGGTTATGGCAGCACTGCATAATTCTCTTACTGTCATGCCATCCGTAAGATGCTTTTCTGT
GACTGGTGAGTACTCAACCAAGTCATTCTGAGAATAGTGTATGCGGCGACCGAGTTGCTCTTGCCCGGCG
TCAATACGGGATAATACCGCGCCACATAGCAGAACTTTAAAAGTGCTCATCATTGGAAAACGTTCTTCGG
GGCGAAAACTCTCAAGGATCTTACCGCTGTTGAGATCCAGTTCGATGTAACCCACTCGTGCACCCAACTG
ATCTTCAGCATCTTTTACTTTCACCAGCGTTTCTGGGTGAGCAAAAACAGGAAGGCAAAATGCCGCAAAA
AAGGGAATAAGGGCGACACGGAAATGTTGAATACTCATACTCTTCCTTTTTCAATATTATTGAAGCATTT
ATCAGGGTTATTGTCTCATGAGCGGATACATATTTGAATGTATTTAGAAAAATAAACAAATAGGGGTTCC
GCGCACATTTCCCCGAAAAGTGCCACCTAAATTGTAAGCGTTAATATTTTGTTAAAATTCGCGTTAAATT
TTTGTTAAATCAGCTCATTTTTTAACCAATAGGCCGAAATCGGCAAAATCCCTTATAAATCAAAAGAATA
GACCGAGATAGGGT
[37 nt withheld, positions 3305-3341]
AAAGAACGTGGACTCCAACGTCAAAGG
[49 nt withheld, positions 3369-3417]
T
[91 nt withheld, positions 3419-3509]
G
[124 nt withheld, positions 3511-3634]
CCCATTCGCCATTCAGGCTGCGCAACTGTTGGGAAGGGCGATCGGTGCGGGCCTCTTCGCTATTACGCCA
GTCGACCGCCAATTCAATATGGCGTATATGGACTCATGCCAATTCAATATGGTGGATCTGGACCTGTGCC
AATTCAATATGGCGTATATGGACTCGTGCCAATTCAATATGGTGGATCTGGACCCCAGCCAATTCAATAT
GGCGGACTTGGCACCATGCCAATTCAATATGGCGGACCTGGCACTGTGCCAACTGGGGAGGGGTCTACTT
GGCACGGTGCCAAGTTTGAGGAGGGGTCTTGGCCCTGTGCCAAGTCCGCCATATTGAATTGGCATGGTGC
CAATAATGGCGGCCATATTGGCTATATGCCAGGATCAATATATAGGCAATATCCAATATGGCCCTATGCC
AATATGGCTATTGGCCAGGTTCAATACTATGTATTGGCCCTATGCCATATAGTATTCCATATATGGGTTT
TCCTATTGACGTAGATAGCCCCTCCCAATGGGCGGTCCCATATACCATATATGGGGCTTCCTAATACCGC
CCATAGCCACTCCCCCATTGACGTCAATGGTCTCTATATATGGTCTTTCCTATTGACGTCATATGGGCGG
TCCTATTGACGTATATGGCGCCTCCCCCATTGACGTCAATTACGGTAAATGGCCCGCCTGGCTCAATGCC
CATTGACGTCAATAGGACCACCCACCATTGACGTCAATGGGATGGCTCATTGCCCATTCATATCCGTTCT
CACGCCCCCTATTGACGTCAATGACGGTAAATGGCCCACTTGGCAGTACATCAATATCTATTAATAGTAA
CTTGGCAAGTACATTACTATTGGAAGTACGCCAGGGTACATTGGCAGTACTCCCATTGACGTCAATGGCG
GTAAATGGCCCGCGATGGCTGCCAAGTACATCCCCATTGACGTCAATGGGGAGGGGCAATGACGCAAATG
GGCGTTCCATTGACGTAAATGGGCGGTAGGCGTGCCTAATGGGAGGTCTATATAAGCAATGCTCGTTTAG
GGAAC
